>Addgene plasmid #30997 | pNI2 | depositor full sequence | sequence record 14237 | Author sequence
CTGCATTAATGAATCGGCCAACGCGCGGGGAGAGGCGGTTTGCGTATTGGGCGCTCTTCCGCTTCCTCGC
TCACTGACTCGCTGCGCTCGGTCGTTCGGCTGCGGCGAGCGGTATCAGCTCACTCAAAGGCGGTAATACG
GTTATCCACAGAATCAGGGGATAACGCAGGAAAGAACATGAATTAATTCTCATGTTTGACAGCTTATCAT
CGATTAGCTTTAATGCGGTAGTTTATCACAGTTAAATTGCTAACGCAGTCAGGCACCGTGTATGAAATCT
AACAATGCGCTCATCGTCATCCTCGGCACCGTCACCCTGGATGCTGTAGGCATAGGCTTGGTTATGCCGG
TACTGCCGGGCCTCTTGCGGGATATCGTCCATTCCGACAGCATCGCCAGTCACTATGGCGTGCTGCTAGC
GCTATATGCGTTGATGCAATTTCTATGCGCACCCGTTCTCGGAGCACTGTCCGACCGCTTTGGCCGCCGC
CCAGTCCTGCTCGCTTCGCTACTTGGAGCCACTATCGACTACGCGATCATGGCGACCACACCCGTCCTGT
GGATTCTCTACGCCGGACGCATCGTGGCCGGCATCACCGGCGCCACAGGTGCGGTTGCTGGCGCCTATAT
CGCCGACATCACCGATGGGGAAGATCGGGCTCGCCACTTCGGGCTCATGAGCGCTTGTTTCGGCGTGGGT
ATGGTGGCAGGCCCCGTGGCCGGGGGACTGTTGGGCGCCATCTCCTTACATGCACCATTCCTTGCGGCGG
CGGTGCTCAACGGCCTCAACCTACTACTGGGCTGCTTCCTAATGCAGGAGTCGCATAAGGGAGAGCGCCG
ACCCATGCCCTTGAGAGCCTTCAACCCAGTCAGCTCCTTCCGGTGGGCGCGGGGCATGACTATCGTCGCC
GCACTTATGACTGTCTTCTTTATCATGCAACTCGTAGGACAGGTGCCGGCAGCGCTCTGGGTCATTTTCG
GCGAGGACCGCTTTCGCTGGAGCGCGACGATGATCGGCCTGTCGCTTGCGGTATTCGGAATCTTGCACGC
CCTCGCTCAAGCCTTCGTCACTGGTCCCGCCACCAAACGTTTCGGCGAGAAGCAGGCCATTATCGCCGGC
ATGGCGGCCGACGCGCTGGGCTACGTCTTGCTGGCGTTCGCGACGCGAGGCTGGATGGCCTTCCCCATTA
TGATTCTTCTCGCTTCCGGCGGCATCGGGATGCCCGCGTTGCAGGCCATGCTGTCCAGGCAGGTAGATGA
CGACCATCAGGGACAGCTTCAAGGATCGCTCGCGGCTCTTACCAGCCTAACTTCGATCATTGGACCGCTG
ATCGTCACGGCGATTTATGCCGCCTCGGCGAGCACATGGAACGGGTTGGCATGGATTGTAGGCGCCGCCC
TATACCTTGTCTGCCTCCCCGCGTTGCGTCGCGGTGCATGGAGCCGGGCCACCTCGACCTGAATGGAAGC
CGGCGGCACCTCGCTAACGGATTCACCACTCCAAGAATTGGAGCCAATCAATTCTTGCGGAGAACTGTGA
ATGCGCAAACCAACCCTTGATCGGGGAAGAACAGTATGTCGAGCTATTTTTTGACTTACTGGGGATCAAG
CCTGATTGGGAGAAAATAAAATATCCCCTATAGTGAGTCGTATTACATGGTCATAGCTGTTTCCTGGCAG
CTCTGGCCCGTGTCTCAAAATCTCTGATGTTACATTGCACAAGATAAAAATATATCATCATGCCTCCTCT
AGAGGTCTCCCATGGCCTGACCCCGGACCAAGTGGTGGCTATCGCCAGCAACATTGGCGGCAAGCAAGCG
CTCGAAACGGTGCAGCGGCTGTTGCCGGTGCTGTGCCAGGACCGAGACCCTCGAGCCACCCATGACCAAA
ATCCCTTAACGTGAGTTACGCGTCGTTCCACTGAGCGTCAGACCCCGTAGAAAAGATCAAAGGATCTTCT
TGAGATCCTTTTTTTCTGCGCGTAATCTGCTGCTTGCAAACAAAAAAACCACCGCTACCAGCGGTGGTTT
GTTTGCCGGATCAAGAGCTACCAACTCTTTTTCCGAAGGTAACTGGCTTCAGCAGAGCGCAGATACCAAA
TACTGTTCTTCTAGTGTAGCCGTAGTTAGGCCACCACTTCAAGAACTCTGTAGCACCGCCTACATACCTC
GCTCTGCTAATCCTGTTACCAGTGGCTGCTGCCAGTGGCGATAAGTCGTGTCTTACCGGGTTGGACTCAA
GACGATAGTTACCGGATAAGGCGCAGCGGTCGGGCTGAACGGGGGGTTCGTGCACACAGCCCAGCTTGGA
GCGAACGACCTACACCGAACTGAGATACCTACAGCGTGAGCTATGAGAAAGCGCCACGCTTCCCGAAGGG
AGAAAGGCGGACAGGTATCCGGTAAGCGGCAGGGTCGGAACAGGAGAGCGCACGAGGGAGCTTCCAGGGG
GAAACGCCTGGTATCTTTATAGTCCTGTCGGGTTTCGCCACCTCTGACTTGAGCGTCGATTTTTGTGATG
CTCGTCAGGGGGGCGGAGCCTATGGAAAAACGCCAGCAACGCGGCCTTTTTACGGTTCCTGGCCTTTTGC
TGGCCTTTTGCTCACATGTTCTTTCCTGCGTTATCCCCTGATTCTGTGGATAACCGTATTACCGCCTTTG
AGTGAGCTGATACCGCTCGCCGCAGCCGAACGACCGAGCGCAGCGAGTCAGTGAGCGAGGAAGCGGAAGA
GCGCCCAATACGCAAACCGCCTCTCCCCGCGCGTTGGCCGATTCATTAATGCAGCTGGCACGACAGGTTT
CCCGACTGGAAAGCGGGCAGTGAGCGCAACGCAATTAATACGCGTACCGCTAGCCAGGAAGAGTTTGTAG
AAACGCAAAAAGGCCATCCGTCAGGATGGCCTTCTGCTTAGTTTGATGCCTGGCAGTTTATGGCGGGCGT
CCTGCCCGCCACCCTCCGGGCCGTTGCTTCACAACGTTCAAATCCGCTCCCGGCGGATTTGTCCTACTCA
GGAGAGCGTTCACCGACAAACAACAGATAAAACGAAAGGCCCAGTCTTCCGACTGAGCCTTTCGTTTTAT
TTGATGCCTGGCAGTTCCCTACTCTCGCGTT
Features (pLannotate 1.2.2; 10 found; start..end, strand, type, name):
      1..54      -  CDS            lacI (fragment): lac repressor; lacI; The lac repressor binds to the lac operator to inhibit transcription in E. coli. This inhibition can be relieved by adding lactose or isopropyl-β-D-thiogalactopyranoside (IPTG).
     56..180     -  rep_origin     RSF ori (fragment): Plasmids containing the RSF 1030 origin of replication can be propagated in E. coli cells that contain additional plasmids with compatible origins.
    196..224     +  promoter       tet promoter: E. coli promoter for tetracycline efflux protein gene
    272..1462    +  CDS            TcR: tetracycline efflux protein; tet; confers resistance to tetracycline
   1560..1634    +  CDS            KanR (fragment): aminoglycoside phosphotransferase; aphA-3; confers resistance to kanamycin
   1637..1655    -  promoter       T7 promoter: promoter for bacteriophage T7 RNA polymerase
   1960..2548    +  rep_origin     ori: high-copy-number ColE1/pMB1/pBR322/pUC origin of replication
   2731..2823    +  CDS            lacI (fragment): lac repressor; lacI; The lac repressor binds to the lac operator to inhibit transcription in E. coli. This inhibition can be relieved by adding lactose or isopropyl-β-D-thiogalactopyranoside (IPTG).
   2878..2905    -  terminator     rrnB T2 terminator: transcription terminator T2 from the E. coli rrnB gene
   3037..3080    +  terminator     rrnB T1 terminator: Escherichia coli rrnB; transcription terminator T1 from the E. coli rrnB gene
