[The description below was written by a language model from this plasmid's Addgene catalogue record and pLannotate feature annotations shown in this document.]
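Description:
pNI2 is a small bacterial cloning plasmid (about 3.1 kb) that serves as a module vector in a kit for assembling custom TAL effector and TALEN constructs. It is built on the pTC14 backbone, which is maintained at high copy in E. coli through a ColE1/pMB1-type origin and selected with tetracycline, conferred by a tetracycline efflux gene (TcR) driven by its native tet promoter. The feature table also picks up short remnants of other vector parts: fragments of lacI, an RSF origin and a kanamycin resistance gene, a T7 promoter, and rrnB T1 and T2 terminators. Because the coding and origin matches are only fragments, they are best read as leftovers of the backbone's construction rather than functional elements.

The payload is a 116 bp insert named "repeat NI2", cloned between XbaI and XhoI sites that are both retained. It derives from a Xanthomonas oryzae TAL effector and encodes a single DNA-binding repeat. By the usual TAL naming convention, NI refers to the repeat-variable diresidue, which specifies recognition of adenine, and the number most likely indicates the position the module is designed to occupy in an ordered array, although the record does not spell this out. The repeat itself is not annotated in the feature table, and no promoter is arranged to express it, consistent with a plasmid that simply stores a building block. In use, such modules are combined with other repeat plasmids to build arrays of chosen sequence specificity, which are then moved into TAL effector or TAL effector nuclease backbones for targeted DNA binding or genome editing.
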