Addgene plasmid #30997: pNI2
Depositing lab: Adam Bogdanove & Daniel Voytas. Depositing organization: University of Minnesota. Publication: Efficient design and assembly of custom TALEN and other TAL effector-based constructs for DNA targeting. Cermak T, Doyle EL, Christian M, Wang L, Zhang Y, Schmidt C, Baller JA, Somia NV, Bogdanove AJ, Voytas DF. Nucleic Acids Res. 2011 Jul;39(12):e82. doi: 10.1093/nar/gkr218 PubMed 21493687.
Backbone
  Vector backbone: pTC14
  Backbone size w/o insert (bp): 2989
Growth in bacteria
  Bacterial resistance: Tetracycline, 10 μg/mL
  Growth temperature: 37°C
  Growth strain: DH5alpha
  Growth instructions: DH10B/LB+antibiotics
  Copy number: High Copy
Gene/Insert
  Gene/Insert name: repeat NI2
  Species: Xanthamonas oryzae
  Insert size (bp): 116
  Cloning method: Restriction Enzyme; 5′ cloning site XbaI (not destroyed); 3′ cloning site XhoI (not destroyed)
  Sequencing primers: 5′ pTC14_F2 (caagcctgattgggagaaaa)
Terms and licenses: Academic/Nonprofit Terms; Industry Terms: Not Available to Industry
How to cite: pNI2 was a gift from Adam Bogdanove & Daniel Voytas (Addgene plasmid # 30997 ; http://n2t.net/addgene:30997 ; RRID:Addgene_30997)
