>Addgene plasmid #30997 | pNI2 | addgene partial sequence | sequence record 35587 | 30997 with pTC14_F2 (caagcctgattgggagaaaa)
CTGTTTCCTGGCAGCTCTGGCCCGTGTCTCAAAATCTCTGATGTTACATTGCACAAGATAAAAATATATC
ATCATGCCTCCTCTAGAGGTCTCCCATGGCCTGACCCCGGACCAAGTGGTGGCTATCGCCAGCAACATTG
GCGGCAAGCAAGCGCTCGAAACGGTGCAGCGGCTGTTGCCGGTGCTGTGCCAGGACCGAGACCCTCGAGC
CACCCATGACCAAAATCCCTTAACGTGAGTTACGCGTCGTTCCACTGAGCGTCAGACCCCGTAGAAAAGA
TCAAAGGATCTTCTTGAGATCCTTTTTTTCTGCGCGTAATCTGCTGCTTGCAAACAAAAAAACCACCGCT
ACCAGCGGTGGTTTGTTTGCCGGATCAAGAGCTACCAACTCTTTTTCCGAAGGTAACTGGCTTCAGCAGA
GCGCAGATACCAAATACTGTTCTTCTAGTGTAGCCGTAGTTAGGCCACCACTTCAAGAACTCTGTAGCAC
CGCCTACATACCTCGCTCTGCTAATCCTGTTACCAGTGGCTGCTGCCAGTGGCGATAAGTCGTGTCTTAC
CGGGTTGGACTCAAGACGATAGTTACCGGATAAGGCGCAGCGGTCGGGCTGAACGGGGGGTTCGTGCACA
CAGCCCAGCTTGGAGCGAACGACCTACACCGAACTGAGATACCTACAGCGTGAGCTATGAGAAAGCGCCA
CGCTTCCCGAAGGGAGAAAGGCGGACAGGTATCCGGTAAGCGGCAGGGTCGGAACAGGAGAGCGCACGAG
GGAGCTTCCAGGGGGAAACGCCTGGTATCTTTATAGTCCTGTCGGGTTTCGCCACCTCTGACTTGAGCGT
CGATTTTTGTGATGCTCGTCAGGGGGGCGGAGCCTATGGAAAAACGCCAGCAACGCGGCCTTTTTACGGT
TCCTGGCCTTTTGCTGGCCTTTGCT
